>Addgene plasmid #17876 | pBS hBAF155 | addgene partial sequence | sequence record 23806 | 17876 with T3
TGACTCACGCGGNGGCGGCCGCTCTAGAACTAGTGGATCCCCCGGGCTGCAGGAATTCCGACGACGGGCT
GCGACGATGGCCGCAGCGGCGGGCGGCGGCGGGCCGGGGACAGCGGTAGGCGCCACGGGCTCGGGGATTG
CGGCGGCAGCCGCAGGCCTAGCTGTTTATCGACGGAAGGATGGGGGCCCGGCCACCAAGTTTTGGGAGAG
CCCGGAGACGGTGTCCCAGCTGGATTCGGTGCGGGTCTGGCTGGGCAAGCACTACAAGAAGTATGTTCAT
GCGGATGCTCCTACCAATAAAACACTGGCTGGGCTGGTGGTGCAGCTTCTTCAGTTCCAGGAAGATGCCT
TTGGGAAGCATGTCACCAACCCGGCCTTCACCAAACTCCCTGCAAAGTGTTTCATGGATTTCAAAGCTGG
AGGCGCCTTATGTCACATTCTTGGGGCTGCTTACAAGTATAAAAATGAACAGGGATGGCGGAGGTTTGAC
CTACAGAACCCATCTCGAATGGATCGTAATGTGGAAATGTTTATGAACATTGAAAAAACATTGGTGCAGA
ACAATTGTTTGACCAGACCCAACATCTACCTCATTCCAGACATTGATCTGAAGTTGGCTAACAAATTGAA
AGATATCATCAAACGACATCAGGGAACATTTACGGATGAGAAGTCAAAAGCTTCCCACCACATTTACCCA
TATTCTTCCTCACAAGACGATGAAAATGGTTTGAAACCGGTGAT
