[The description below was written by a language model from this plasmid's Addgene catalogue record.]
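Description:
pBS hBAF155 is a bacterial cloning plasmid that carries the full-length human BAF155 cDNA in the pBluescript SK- phagemid backbone. The backbone is about 3 kb and the insert about 4.3 kb, so the whole construct is roughly 7.3 kb. It is maintained at high copy number in E. coli under ampicillin selection. No feature table accompanies the record, so the origin and other backbone elements are not individually annotated. pBluescript vectors generally carry a pUC-type origin, an f1 origin for single-stranded DNA rescue, and a polylinker within lacZα flanked by T3 and T7 phage promoters. This fits the listing of T3 and T7 as the 5′ and 3′ sequencing primers for the insert.

The insert corresponds to SMARCC1, also known as BAF155, SRG3 or SWI3. This gene encodes a core subunit of the mammalian SWI/SNF (BAF) ATP-dependent chromatin remodelling complex. The cDNA was introduced by restriction enzyme cloning, but the record does not give the sites used and refers to the depositor's map for details. No epitope tags, fusion partners, reporters or mutations are recorded. No eukaryotic promoter is listed either, so the plasmid is not set up for expression in mammalian cells. Although it is catalogued as a bacterial expression vector, it is most likely to serve as a source clone. Typical uses would be sequencing, subcloning BAF155 into expression vectors, or possibly in vitro transcription from the flanking phage promoters to make probes or templates for translation. The record does not state a specific purpose beyond providing the full-length human cDNA.
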