Addgene plasmid #17876: pBS hBAF155
Depositing lab: Jerry Crabtree. Depositing organization: Stanford University. Publication: Diversity and specialization of mammalian SWI/SNF complexes. Wang W, Xue Y, Zhou S, Kuo A, Cairns BR, Crabtree GR. Genes Dev. 1996 Sep 1. 10(17):2117-30. 10.1101/gad.10.17.2117 PubMed 8804307.
Backbone
  Vector backbone: pBluescript SK-
  Backbone size w/o insert (bp): 3000
  Vector type: Bacterial Expression
Growth in bacteria
  Bacterial resistance: Ampicillin, 100 μg/mL
  Growth temperature: 37°C
  Growth strain: DH5alpha
  Copy number: High Copy
Gene/Insert
  Gene/Insert name: BAF155
  Species: H. sapiens (human)
  Insert size (bp): 4300
  Entrez Gene: SMARCC1 (a.k.a. BAF155, CRACC1, Rsc8, SRG3, SWI3)
  Cloning method: Restriction Enzyme
  Sequencing primers: 5′ T3; 3′ T7
Terms and licenses: Academic/Nonprofit Terms; Industry Terms: Not Available to Industry
Depositor comments: Full-length human BAF155. See Author's map for more information.
How to cite: pBS hBAF155 was a gift from Jerry Crabtree (Addgene plasmid # 17876 ; http://n2t.net/addgene:17876 ; RRID:Addgene_17876)
